>Addgene plasmid #179707 | CMVTO-mCherry-Kir2.1-HA-tvmvs-RXR-V2 | addgene full sequence | sequence record 356929 | Addgene NGS Result
AGGCTTGACCGACAATTGCATGAAGAATCTGCTTAGGGTTAGGCGTTTTGCGCTGCTTCGTACGGGCCAG
ATATACGCGTTGACATTGATTATTGACTAGTTATTAATAGTAATCAATTACGGGGTCATTAGTTCATAGC
CCATATATGGAGTTCCGCGTTACATAACTTACGGTAAATGGCCCGCCTGGCTGACCGCCCAACGACCCCC
GCCCATTGACGTCAATAATGACGTATGTTCCCATAGTAACGCCAATAGGGACTTTCCATTGACGTCAATG
GGTGGAGTATTTACGGTAAACTGCCCACTTGGCAGTACATCAAGTGTATCATATGCCAAGTACGCCCCCT
ATTGACGTCAATGACGGTAAATGGCCCGCCTGGCATTATGCCCAGTACATGACCTTATGGGACTTTCCTA
CTTGGCAGTACATCTACGTATTAGTCATCGCTATTACCATGGTGATGCGGTTTTGGCAGTACATCAATGG
GCGTGGATAGCGGTTTGACTCACGGGGATTTCCAAGTCTCCACCCCATTGACGTCAATGGGAGTTTGTTT
TGGCACCAAAATCAACGGGACTTTCCAAAATGTCGTAACAACTCCGCCCCATTGACGCAAATGGGCGGTA
GGCGTGTACGGTGGGAGGTCTATATAAGCAGAGCTCTCCCTATCAGTGATAGAGATCTCCCTATCAGTGA
TAGAGATCGTCGACGAGCTCGTTTAGTGAACCGTCAGATCGCCTGGAGACGCCATCCACGCTGTTTTGAC
CTCCATAGAAGACACCGGGACCGATCCAGCCTCCGGACTCTAGCGTTTAAACTTAAGCTTCGCCACCGCT
AGCATGGTGAGCAAGGGCGAGGAGGATAACATGGCCATCATCAAGGAGTTCATGCGCTTCAAGGTGCACA
TGGAGGGCTCCGTGAACGGCCACGAGTTCGAGATCGAGGGCGAGGGCGAGGGCCGCCCCTACGAGGGCAC
CCAGACCGCCAAGCTGAAGGTGACCAAGGGTGGCCCCCTGCCCTTCGCCTGGGACATCCTGTCCCCTCAG
TTCATGTACGGCTCCAAGGCCTACGTGAAGCACCCCGCCGACATTCCCGACTACTTGAAGCTGTCCTTCC
CCGAGGGCTTCAAGTGGGAGCGCGTGATGAACTTCGAGGACGGCGGCGTGGTGACCGTGACCCAGGACTC
CTCCCTGCAGGACGGCGAGTTCATCTACAAGGTGAAGCTGCGCGGCACCAACTTCCCCTCCGACGGCCCC
GTAATGCAGAAGAAGACCATGGGCTGGGAGGCCTCCTCCGAGCGGATGTACCCCGAGGACGGCGCCCTGA
AGGGCGAGATCAAGCAGAGGCTGAAGCTGAAGGACGGCGGCCACTACGACGCTGAGGTCAAGACCACCTA
CAAGGCCAAGAAGCCCGTGCAGCTGCCCGGCGCCTACAACGTCAACATCAAGTTGGACATCACCTCCCAC
AACGAGGACTACACCATCGTGGAACAGTACGAACGCGCCGAGGGCCGCCACTCCACCGGCGGCATGGACG
AGCTGTACAAGTCTGGCGCCATGGGCAGTGTGCGAACCAACCGCTACAGCATCGTCTCTTCAGAAGAAGA
CGGTATGAAGTTGGCCACCATGGCAGTTGCAAATGGCTTTGGGAACGGGAAGAGTAAAGTCCACACCCGA
CAACAGTGCAGGAGCCGCTTTGTGAAGAAAGATGGCCACTGTAATGTTCAGTTCATCAATGTGGGTGAGA
AGGGGCAACGGTATCTCGCAGACATCTTCACCACGTGTGTGGACATTCGCTGGCGGTGGATGCTGGTTAT
CTTCTGCCTGGCTTTCGTCCTGTCATGGCTGTTTTTTGGCTGTGTGTTTTGGTTGATAGCTCTGCTCCAT
GGGGACCTGGATGCATACCCATACGATGTTCCAGATTACGCTTCCAAAGAGGGCAAGGCTTGTGTGTCCG
AGGTCAACAGCTTCACGGCTGCCTTCCTCTTCTCCATTGAGACCCAGACAACCATAGGCTATGGTTTCAG
ATGTGTCACGGATGAATGCCCAATTGCTGTTTTCATGGTGGTGTTCCAGTCAATCGTGGGCTGCATCATA
GATGCTTTCATCATTGGCGCAGTCATGGCCAAGATGGCAAAGCCAAAGAAGAGAAACGAGACTCTTGTCT
TCAGTCACAATGCCGTGATTGCCATGAGAGACGGCAAGCTGTGTTTGATGTGGCGAGTGGGCAATCTTCG
GAAAAGCCACTTGGTGGAAGCTCATGTTCGAGCACAGCTCCTCAAATCCAGAATTACTTCTGAAGGGGAG
TATATCCCTCTGGATCAAATAGACATCAATGTTGGGTTTGACAGTGGAATAGATCGTATATTTCTGGTGT
CCCCAATCACTATAGTCCATGAAATAGATGAAGACAGTCCTTTATATGATTTGAGTAAACAGGACATTGA
CAACGCAGACTTTGAAATCGTGGTCATACTGGAAGGCATGGTGGAAGCCACTGCCATGACGACACAGTGC
CGTAGCTCTTATCTAGCAAATGAAATCCTGTGGGGCCACCGCTATGAGCCTGTGCTCTTTGAAGAGAAGC
ACTACTACAAAGTGGACTATTCCAGGTTCCACAAAACTTACGAAGTCCCCAACACTCCCCTTTGTAGTGC
CAGAGACTTAGCAGAAAAGAAATATATCCTCTCAAATGCAAATTCATTTTGCTATGAAAATGAAGTTGCC
CTCACAAGCAAAGAGGAAGACGACAGTGAAAATGGAGTTCCAGAAAGCACTAGTACGGACACGCCCCCTG
ACATAGACCTTCACAACCAGGCAAGTGTACCTCTAGAGCCCAGGCCCTTACGGCGAGAGTCGGAGATACT
CGAGGGTGGGGGTTCAGAGACGGTTAGATTCCAGAGTGGGGGGGGCGGCTCTGGTACCAAGCACATCCTC
TTCCGACGGAGGAGAAGGGGCTTCAGGCAGTAGGGCCCGAACAAAAACTCATCTCAGAAGAGGATCTGAA
TAGCGCCGTCGACCATCATCATAATCATCATTGAGTTTAAACCCGCTGATCAGCCTCGACTGTGCCTTCT
AGTTGCCAGCCATCTGTTGTTTGCCCCTCCCCCGTGCCTTCCTTGACCCTGGAAGGTGCCACTCCCACTG
TCCTTTCCTAATAAAATGAGGAAATTGCATCGCATTGTCTGAGTAGGTGTCATTCTATTCTGGGGGGTGG
GGTGGGGCAGGACAGCAAGGGGGAGGATTGGGAAGACAATAGCAGGCATGCTGGGGATGCGGTGGGCTCT
ATGGAGATCTATCGATGTTCTGGGGATGCGGTGGGCTCTATGGCTTCTGAGGCGGAAAGAACCAGCTGGG
GCTCTAGGGGGTATCCCC
[124 nt withheld, positions 3379-3502]
C
[91 nt withheld, positions 3504-3594]
AGGGTGATGGTTCACGTACCTAGAAGTTCCTATTCCGAAGTTCCTATTCTCTAGAAAGTATAGGAACTTC
CTTGGCCAAAAAGCCTGAACTCACCGCGACGTCTGTCGAGAAGTTTCTGATCGAAAAGTTCGACAGCGTC
TCCGACCTGATGCAGCTCTCGGAGGGCGAAGAATCTCGTGCTTTCAGCTTCGATGTAGGAGGGCGTGGAT
ATGTCCTGCGGGTAAATAGCTGCGCCGATGGTTTCTACAAAGATCGTTATGTTTATCGGCACTTTGCATC
GGCCGCGCTCCCGATTCCGGAAGTGCTTGACATTGGGGAATTCAGCGAGAGCCTGACCTATTGCATCTCC
CGCCGTGCACAGGGTGTCACGTTGCAAGACCTGCCTGAAACCGAACTGCCCGCTGTTCTGCAGCCGGTCG
CGGAGGCCATGGATGCGATCGCTGCGGCCGATCTTAGCCAGACGAGCGGGTTCGGCCCATTCGGACCGCA
AGGAATCGGTCAATACACTACATGGCGTGATTTCATATGCGCGATTGCTGATCCCCATGTGTATCACTGG
CAAACTGTGATGGACGACACCGTCAGTGCGTCCGTCGCGCAGGCTCTCGATGAGCTGATGCTTTGGGCCG
AGGACTGCCCCGAAGTCCGGCACCTCGTGCACGCGGATTTCGGCTCCAACAATGTCCTGACGGACAATGG
CCGCATAACAGCGGTCATTGACTGGAGCGAGGCGATGTTCGGGGATTCCCAATACGAGGTCGCCAACATC
TTCTTCTGGAGGCCGTGGTTGGCTTGTATGGAGCAGCAGACGCGCTACTTCGAGCGGAGGCATCCGGAGC
TTGCAGGATCGCCGCGGCTCCGGGCGTATATGCTCCGCATTGGTCTTGACCAACTCTATCAGAGCTTGGT
TGACGGCAATTTCGATGATGCAGCTTGGGCGCAGGGTCGATGCGACGCAATCGTCCGATCCGGAGCCGGG
ACTGTCGGGCGTACACAAATCGCCCGCAGAAGCGCGGCCGTCTGGACCGATGGCTGTGTAGAAGTACTCG
CCGATAGTGGAAACCGACGCCCCAGCACTCGTCCGAGGGCAAAGGAATAGCACGTACTACGAGATTTCGA
TTCCACCGCCGCCTTCTATGAAAGGTTGGGCTTCGGAATCGTTTTCCGGGACGCCGGCTGGATGATCCTC
CAGCGCGGGGATCTCATGCTGGAGTTCTTCGCCCACCCCAACTTGTTTATTGCAGCTTATAATGGTTACA
AATAAAGCAATAGCATCACAAATTTCACAAATAAAGCATTTTTTTCACTGCATTCTAGTTGTGGTTTGTC
CAAACTCATCAATGTATCTTATCATGTCTGTATACCGTCGACCTCTAGCTAGAGCTTGGCGTAATCATGG
TCATAGCTGTTTCCTGTGTGAAATTGTTATCCGCTCACAATTCCACACAACATACGAGCCGGAAGCATAA
AGTGTAAAGCCTGGGGTGCCTAATGAGTGAGCTAACTCACATTAATTGCGTTGCGCTCACTGCCCGCTTT
CCAGTCGGGAAACCTGTCGTGCCAGCTGCATTAATGAATCGGCCAACGCGCGGGGAGAGGCGGTTTGCGT
ATTGGGCGCTCTTCCGCTTCCTCGCTCACTGACTCGCTGCGCTCGGTCGTTCGGCTGCGGCGAGCGGTAT
CAGCTCACTCAAAGGCGGTAATACGGTTATCCACAGAATCAGGGGATAACGCAGGAAAGAACATGTGAGC
AAAAGGCCAGCAAAAGGCCAGGAACCGTAAAAAGGCCGCGTTGCTGGCGTTTTTCCATAGGCTCCGCCCC
CCTGACGAGCATCACAAAAATCGACGCTCAAGTCAGAGGTGGCGAAACCCGACAGGACTATAAAGATACC
AGGCGTTTCCCCCTGGAAGCTCCCTCGTGCGCTCTCCTGTTCCGACCCTGCCGCTTACCGGATACCTGTC
CGCCTTTCTCCCTTCGGGAAGCGTGGCGCTTTCTCATAGCTCACGCTGTAGGTATCTCAGTTCGGTGTAG
GTCGTTCGCTCCAAGCTGGGCTGTGTGCACGAACCCCCCGTTCAGCCCGACCGCTGCGCCTTATCCGGTA
ACTATCGTCTTGAGTCCAACCCGGTAAGACACGACTTATCGCCACTGGCAGCAGCCACTGGTAACAGGAT
TAGCAGAGCGAGGTATGTAGGCGGTGCTACAGAGTTCTTGAAGTGGTGGCCTAACTACGGCTACACTAGA
AGAACAGTATTTGGTATCTGCGCTCTGCTGAAGCCAGTTACCTTCGGAAAAAGAGTTGGTAGCTCTTGAT
CCGGCAAACAAACCACCGCTGGTAGCGGTGGTTTTTTTGTTTGCAAGCAGCAGATTACGCGCAGAAAAAA
AGGATCTCAAGAAGATCCTTTGATCTTTTCTACGGGGTCTGACGCTCAGTGGAACGAAAACTCACGTTAA
GGGATTTTGGTCATGAGATTATCAAAAAGGATCTTCACCTAGATCCTTTTAAATTAAAAATGAAGTTTTA
AATCAATCTAAAGTATATATGAGTAAACTTGGTCTGACAGTTACCAATGCTTAATCAGTGAGGCACCTAT
CTCAGCGATCTGTCTATTTCGTTCATCCATAGTTGCCTGACTCCCCGTCGTGTAGATAACTACGATACGG
GAGGGCTTACCATCTGGCCCCAGTGCTGCAATGATACCGCGAGACCCACGCTCACCGGCTCCAGATTTAT
CAGCAATAAACCAGCCAGCCGGAAGGGCCGAGCGCAGAAGTGGTCCTGCAACTTTATCCGCCTCCATCCA
GTCTATTAATTGTTGCCGGGAAGCTAGAGTAAGTAGTTCGCCAGTTAATAGTTTGCGCAACGTTGTTGCC
ATTGCTACAGGCATCGTGGTGTCACGCTCGTCGTTTGGTATGGCTTCATTCAGCTCCGGTTCCCAACGAT
CAAGGCGAGTTACATGATCCCCCATGTTGTGCAAAAAAGCGGTTAGCTCCTTCGGTCCTCCGATCGTTGT
CAGAAGTAAGTTGGCCGCAGTGTTATCACTCATGGTTATGGCAGCACTGCATAATTCTCTTACTGTCATG
CCATCCGTAAGATGCTTTTCTGTGACTGGTGAGTACTCAACCAAGTCATTCTGAGAATAGTGTATGCGGC
GACCGAGTTGCTCTTGCCCGGCGTCAATACGGGATAATACCGCGCCACATAGCAGAACTTTAAAAGTGCT
CATCATTGGAAAACGTTCTTCGGGGCGAAAACTCTCAAGGATCTTACCGCTGTTGAGATCCAGTTCGATG
TAACCCACTCGTGCACCCAACTGATCTTCAGCATCTTTTACTTTCACCAGCGTTTCTGGGTGAGCAAAAA
CAGGAAGGCAAAATGCCGCAAAAAAGGGAATAAGGGCGACACGGAAATGTTGAATACTCATACTCTTCCT
TTTTCAATATTATTGAAGCATTTATCAGGGTTATTGTCTCATGAGCGGATACATATTTGAATGTATTTAG
AAAAATAAACAAATAGGGGTTCCGCGCACATTTCCCCGAAAAGTGCCACCTGACGTCGACGGATCGGGAG
ATCTCCCGATCCCCTATGGTGCACTCTCAGTACAATCTGCTCTGATGCCGCATAGTTAAGCCAGTATCTG
CTCCCTGCTTGTGTGTTGGAGGTCGCTGAGTAGTGCGCGAGCAAAATTTAAGCTACAACAAGGCA
Features (pLannotate 1.2.2; 23 found; start..end, strand, type, name):
     82..461     +  enhancer       CMV enhancer: human cytomegalovirus immediate early enhancer
    462..665     +  promoter       CMV promoter: human cytomegalovirus (CMV) immediate early promoter
    667..686     +  promoter       PLtetO-1 promoter (fragment): modified phage lambda PL promoter with tet operator sites (Lutz and Bujard, 1997)
    688..707     +  promoter       PLtetO-1 promoter (fragment): modified phage lambda PL promoter with tet operator sites (Lutz and Bujard, 1997)
    715..748     +  promoter       TRE3GV promoter (fragment): 3rd-generation Tet-responsive promoter that can be activated by binding of Tet-On® 3G, optimized for retroviral and lentiviral vectors
    844..1551    +  CDS            mCherry: mCherry is a basic (constitutively fluorescent) red fluorescent protein published in 2004, derived from Discosoma sp.. It is reported to be a very rapidly-maturing monomer with low acid sensitivity.
   1561..2868    +  CDS            KCNJ2: KCNJ2_HUMAN - Also known as IRK1. Experimental evidence at protein level: Swiss-Prot protein existence level 1. Probably participates in establishing action potential waveform and excitability of neuronal and muscle tissues. Inward rectifier potassium channels are characterized by a greater tendency to allow potassium to flow into the cell rather than out of it. Their voltage dependence is regulated by the concentration of extracellular potassium; as external potassium is raised, the voltage range of the channel opening shifts to more positive voltages. The inward rectification is mainly due t
   3070..3294    +  polyA_signal   bGH poly(A) signal: bovine growth hormone polyadenylation signal
   3310..3333    +  polyA_signal   bGH poly(A) signal (fragment): bovine growth hormone polyadenylation signal
   3337..3358    +  promoter       SV40 promoter (fragment): SV40 enhancer and early promoter
   3379..3612    +  rep_origin     f1 ori (fragment) (sequence partly withheld): f1 bacteriophage origin of replication; arrow indicates direction of (+) strand synthesis
   3617..3664    +  protein_bind   FRT: FLP-mediated recombination occurs in the 8-bp core sequence TCTAGAAA (Turan and Bode, 2011). FLP recombinase from the Saccharomyces cerevisiae 2μ plasmid
   3672..4694    +  CDS            HygR: aminoglycoside phosphotransferase from E. coli; aph(4)-Ia; confers resistance to hygromycin
   4704..4829    +  CDS            ble (fragment): BLE_KLEPN - Experimental evidence at protein level: Swiss-Prot protein existence level 1. Binding protein with a strong affinity to the bleomycin family of antibiotics. Binds to CL990; an antimitotic-antibiotic compound. From Klebsiella pneumoniae.
   4824..4945    +  polyA_signal   SV40 poly(A) signal: SV40 polyadenylation signal
   5018..5034    -  protein_bind   lac operator: The lac repressor binds to the lac operator to inhibit transcription in E. coli. This inhibition can be relieved by adding lactose or isopropyl-β-D-thiogalactopyranoside (IPTG). lac repressor encoded by lacI
   5042..5072    -  promoter       lac promoter: promoter for the E. coli lac operon
   5087..5108    -  protein_bind   CAP binding site: CAP binding activates transcription in the presence of cAMP. E. coli catabolite activator protein
   5121..5213    -  CDS            lacI (fragment): lac repressor; lacI; The lac repressor binds to the lac operator to inhibit transcription in E. coli. This inhibition can be relieved by adding lactose or isopropyl-β-D-thiogalactopyranoside (IPTG).
   5396..5984    -  rep_origin     ori: high-copy-number ColE1/pMB1/pBR322/pUC origin of replication
   6155..7015    -  CDS            AmpR: β-lactamase; bla; confers resistance to ampicillin, carbenicillin, and related antibiotics
   7016..7120    -  promoter       AmpR promoter: bla
   7179..7231    -  misc_feature   bom (fragment): basis of mobility region from pBR322
