[The description below was written by a language model from this plasmid's Addgene catalogue record and pLannotate feature annotations shown in this document.]
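Description:
CMVTO-mCherry-Kir2.1-HA-tvmvs-RXR-V2 is a 7.3 kb mammalian expression plasmid built on a CMVTO-FlpIn backbone. It is propagated in E. coli through a high-copy ColE1/pUC-type origin and selected with ampicillin (AmpR under its own bla promoter). For mammalian cells, the backbone carries an FRT site placed directly upstream of a hygromycin resistance coding sequence with an SV40 poly(A) signal. No complete promoter is annotated in front of HygR, which is the usual Flp-In arrangement: Flp-mediated recombination into a genomic FRT landing site supplies the missing promoter, so hygromycin resistance reports correct single-copy integration. Small fragments of f1 ori, ble, lacI and the lac promoter region are backbone remnants.

The payload is driven by the CMV enhancer and immediate early promoter, followed by short annotations matching tet operator sequences. This is consistent with the "TO" name and implies a promoter that is repressible by Tet repressor and inducible in repressor-expressing cells. The open reading frame encodes mCherry fused upstream of KCNJ2 (Kir2.1, an inward rectifier potassium channel) and terminates at a bGH poly(A) signal. About 200 nt between the annotated end of KCNJ2 and the poly(A) signal carry no annotation. Judging from the construct name, this region presumably holds the HA tag, a TVMV protease cleavage site and an RXR motif, which is a type of ER retention signal.

The stated purpose is a TVMV protease-inducible "RELEASE" version of mCherry-tagged Kir2.1. The apparent logic is that the channel is held in the ER until the protease removes the retention motif, after which it can traffic to the cell surface, with mCherry allowing its localisation to be followed. The associated publication concerns protease-controlled secretion and display of intercellular signals.
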