Addgene plasmid #179707: CMVTO-mCherry-Kir2.1-HA-tvmvs-RXR-V2
Purpose: TVMVP-inducible mCherry-conjugated Kir2.1 RELEASE
Depositing lab: Xiaojing Gao. Depositing organization: Stanford University. Publication: Protease-controlled secretion and display of intercellular signals. Vlahos AE, Kang J, Aldrete CA, Zhu R, Chong LS, Elowitz MB, Gao XJ. Nat Commun. 2022 Feb 17;13(1):912. doi: 10.1038/s41467-022-28623-y. PubMed 35177637.
Backbone
  Vector backbone: CMVTO-FlpIn
  Vector type: Mammalian Expression
Growth in bacteria
  Bacterial resistance: Ampicillin, 100 μg/mL
  Growth temperature: 37°C
  Growth strain: DH5alpha
  Copy number: High Copy
Gene/Insert
  Gene/Insert name: Kir2.1
  Species: Synthetic
Terms and licenses: Academic/Nonprofit Terms; Industry Terms: Not Available to Industry
How to cite: CMVTO-mCherry-Kir2.1-HA-tvmvs-RXR-V2 was a gift from Xiaojing Gao (Addgene plasmid # 179707 ; http://n2t.net/addgene:179707 ; RRID:Addgene_179707)
